Addgene plasmid #225783: pGLU_82
Purpose: RS421 library variant 13550
Depositing lab: Nili Ostrov. Depositing organization: Cultivarium, Convergent Research. Publication: A scalable transposon mutagenesis system for non-model bacteria. Gilbert C, Leung J, Crits-Christoph A, Kang SC, Esmurria A, Fenn K, Brumwell SL, Martin-Moldes Z, Mendler K, Barnum TP, Nguyen M-A, Lee HH, Ostrov N. bioRxiv 2025.12.22.696024 10.64898/2025.12.22.696024.
Backbone
  Vector backbone: N/A
  Vector type: Synthetic Biology
Growth in bacteria
  Bacterial resistance: Chloramphenicol, 25 μg/mL
  Growth temperature: 37°C
  Growth strain: DH5alpha
  Copy number: High Copy
Gene/Insert
  Gene/Insert name: 13550_[abr]
  Species: Polaromonas sp. JS666
  Mutation: N/A
  Cloning method: Other
Terms and licenses: Academic/Nonprofit Terms; Industry Terms: Not Available to Industry
How to cite: pGLU_82 was a gift from Nili Ostrov (Addgene plasmid # 225783 ; http://n2t.net/addgene:225783 ; RRID:Addgene_225783)
