[The description below was written by a language model from this plasmid's Addgene catalogue record and pLannotate feature annotations shown in this document.]
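Description:
pGLU_82 is a small (about 2.3 kb) synthetic-biology plasmid that carries one member of a part library, recorded as RS421 library variant 13550. No named backbone is given in the record, but the annotated features describe a minimal E. coli cloning vector. It has a high-copy ColE1/pUC-type origin of replication for propagation. Selection is by a chloramphenicol acetyltransferase (cat) gene driven by its native cat promoter and followed by the phage lambda t0 terminator. This matches the catalogue listing of chloramphenicol selection and high copy number in a standard cloning strain.

The insert is named 13550_[abr] and is attributed to Polaromonas sp. JS666, an environmental betaproteobacterium. The record does not state what kind of element it is (for example a promoter, regulatory sequence or coding region), what the "[abr]" designation means, or where the insert lies. The automated annotation assigns no feature to it, so it presumably sits in one of the unannotated stretches of the sequence. The only other annotations are a short lac operator fragment and a short lacZα fragment. These are most likely remnants of a lacZα-based cloning site rather than functional elements.

The associated work concerns a scalable transposon mutagenesis system for non-model bacteria. This suggests that pGLU_82 is an individually archived library variant, stored as a sequence part sourced from a non-model organism for use in building or testing such genetic tools. The record gives no further detail on its specific function or performance.
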