Features (pLannotate 1.2.2; 6 found; start..end, strand, type, name):
    379..394     -  protein_bind   lac operator (fragment): The lac repressor binds to the lac operator to inhibit transcription in E. coli. This inhibition can be relieved by adding lactose or isopropyl-β-D-thiogalactopyranoside (IPTG). lac repressor encoded by lacI
    545..1133    -  rep_origin     ori: high-copy-number ColE1/pMB1/pBR322/pUC origin of replication
   1266..1360    -  terminator     lambda t0 terminator: transcription terminator from phage lambda
   1384..2040    -  CDS            cat: CAT_ECOLX - Experimental evidence at protein level: Swiss-Prot protein existence level 1. This enzyme is an effector of chloramphenicol resistance in bacteria. From Escherichia coli. This protein is used as a marker in many commonly used cloning vectors, such as pACYC184.
   2041..2143    -  promoter       cat promoter: promoter of the E. coli cat gene encoding chloramphenicol acetyltransferase
   2218..2261    -  CDS            lacZα (fragment): LacZα fragment of β-galactosidase; lacZ fragment
>Addgene plasmid #225783 | pGLU_82 | addgene full sequence | sequence record 447020 | Addgene NGS Result
GTGACTCAGGTCTCACGTACCTATAGGTAGCTGGGGAGCGTTCCGCAGCCACACGCCGTGTGAAGCTGGA
AGCGCTCTCACCCCGGTTCACTGCGCTTAGCCCCCACGTTCGCTCACTTCGTGTAGCTCTTTGGCCCCGA
GGGGGCGCTGCGCCTGCGGCCCGGCGAAGCCGGTTCCGCGGCCCCGGCTGGTGGAAGAGCTCTCACCCCG
GTTCACTGCGGGTAGCATAGGGCGAATGTGAGACCGGGATTCACATTGGATACGAGATCCGTAGATTGAT
AAGAGGACACGGAATATCCCAGGCTAGGTGGAGGCTCAGTGATGATAAGTCTGCGATGGTGGATGCATGT
GTCATGGTCATAGCTGTTTCCTGTGTGAAATTGTTATCCGCTCAGAGGGCACAATCCTATTCCGCGCTAT
CCGACAATCTCCAAGACATTAGGTGGAGTTCAGTTCGGCGTATGGCATATGTCGCTGGAAAGAACATGTG
AGCAAAAGGCCAGCAAAAGGCCAGGAACCGTAAAAAGGCCGCGTTGCTGGCGTTTTTCCATAGGCTCCGC
CCCCCTGACGAGCATCACAAAAATCGACGCTCAAGTCAGAGGTGGCGAAACCCGACAGGACTATAAAGAT
ACCAGGCGTTTCCCCCTGGAAGCTCCCTCGTGCGCTCTCCTGTTCCGACCCTGCCGCTTACCGGATACCT
GTCCGCCTTTCTCCCTTCGGGAAGCGTGGCGCTTTCTCATAGCTCACGCTGTAGGTATCTCAGTTCGGTG
TAGGTCGTTCGCTCCAAGCTGGGCTGTGTGCACGAACCCCCCGTTCAGCCCGACCGCTGCGCCTTATCCG
GTAACTATCGTCTTGAGTCCAACCCGGTAAGACACGACTTATCGCCACTGGCAGCAGCCACTGGTAACAG
GATTAGCAGAGCGAGGTATGTAGGCGGTGCTACAGAGTTCTTGAAGTGGTGGCCTAACTACGGCTACACT
AGAAGAACAGTATTTGGTATCTGCGCTCTGCTGAAGCCAGTTACCTTCGGAAAAAGAGTTGGTAGCTCTT
GATCCGGCAAACAAACCACCGCTGGTAGCGGTGGTTTTTTTGTTTGCAAGCAGCAGATTACGCGCAGAAA
AAAAGGATCTCAAGAAGATCCTTTGATCTTTTCTACGGGGTCTGACGCTCTATTCAACAAAGCCGCCGTC
CCGTCAAGTCAGCGTAAATGGGTAGGGGGCTTCAAATCGTCCCCCCATACGATATAAGTTGTTACTAGTG
CTTGGATTCTCACCAATAAAAAACGCCCGGCGGCAACCGAGCGTTCTGAACAAATCCAGATGGAGTTCTG
AGGTCATTACTGGATCTATCAACAGGAGTCCAAGCGAGCTCGATATCAAATTACGCCCCGCCCTGCCACT
CATCGCAGTACTGTTGTAATTCATTAAGCATTCTGCCGACATGGAAGCCATCACAAACGGCATGATGAAC
CTGAATCGCCAGCGGCATCAGCACCTTGTCGCCTTGCGTATAATATTTGCCCATGGTGAAAACGGGGGCG
AAGAAGTTGTCCATATTGGCCACGTTTAAATCAAAACTGGTGAAACTCACCCAGGGATTGGCTGAGACGA
AAAACATATTCTCAATAAACCCTTTAGGGAAATAGGCCAGGTTTTCACCGTAACACGCCACATCTTGCGA
ATATATGTGTAGAAACTGCCGGAAATCGTCGTGGTATTCACTCCAGAGCGATGAAAACGTTTCAGTTTGC
TCATGGAAAACGGTGTAACAAGGGTGAACACTATCCCATATCACCAGCTCACCGTCTTTCATTGCCATAC
GAAATTCCGGATGAGCATTCATCAGGCGGGCAAGAATGTGAATAAAGGCCGGATAAAACTTGTGCTTATT
TTTCTTTACGGTCTTTAAAAAGGCCGTAATATCCAGCTGAACGGTCTGGTTATAGGTACATTGAGCAACT
GACTGAAATGCCTCAAAATGTTCTTTACGATGCCATTGGGATATATCAACGGTGGTATATCCAGTGATTT
TTTTCTCCATTTTAGCTTCCTTAGCTCCTGAAAATCTCGATAACTCAAAAAATACGCCCGGTAGTGATCT
TATTTCATTATGGTGAAAGTTGGAACCTCTTACGTGCCGATCAACGTCTCATTGATACCTGAAACAAAAC
CCATCGTACGGCCAAGGAAGTCTCCAATAACTGTGATCCACCACAAGCGCCAGGGTTTTCCCAGTCACGA
CGTTGTAAAACGACGGCCAGTCATGCATAATCCGCACGCATCTGGAATAAGGAAGTGCCATTCCGCCTGA
CCT
